>Addgene plasmid #113612 | PCDNA3-S1P1-GFP11-T2A-GFP10-bArrestin1-T2A mCherry | addgene full sequence | sequence record 218194 | Addgene NGS Result
GACATTGATTATTGACTAGTTATTAATAGTAATCAATTACGGGGTCATTAGTTCATAGCCCATATATGGA
GTTCCGCGTTACATAACTTACGGTAAATGGCCCGCCTGGCTGACCGCCCAACGACCCCCGCCCATTGACG
TCAATAATGACGTATGTTCCCATAGTAACGCCAATAGGGACTTTCCATTGACGTCAATGGGTGGAGTATT
TACGGTAAACTGCCCACTTGGCAGTACATCAAGTGTATCATATGCCAAGTACGCCCCCTATTGACGTCAA
TGACGGTAAATGGCCCGCCTGGCATTATGCCCAGTACATGACCTTATGGGACTTTCCTACTTGGCAGTAC
ATCTACGTATTAGTCATCGCTATTACCATGGTGATGCGGTTTTGGCAGTACATCAATGGGCGTGGATAGC
GGTTTGACTCACGGGGATTTCCAAGTCTCCACCCCATTGACGTCAATGGGAGTTTGTTTTGGCACCAAAA
TCAACGGGACTTTCCAAAATGTCGTAACAACTCCGCCCCATTGACGCAAATGGGCGGTAGGCGTGTACGG
TGGGAGGTCTATATAAGCAGAGCTCTCTGGCTAACTAGAGAACCCACTGCTTACTGGCTTATCGAAATTA
ATACGACTCACTATAGGGAGACCCAAGCTGGCTAGCGTTTAAACTTAAGCTTCCACCATGGATAACGTCC
TTCCTATGGACTCTGATCTCTTCCCCAACATCTCCACCAACACCTCTGAGTCTAACCAGTTCGTGCAGCC
TACCTGGCAAATCGTTCTTTGGGCGGCTGCCTACACGGTCATCGTGGTGACTTCCGTGGTGGGCAACGTA
GTGGTGATATGGATCATTTTGGCCCACAAGAGAATGAGGACAGTGACCAATTATTTCCTGGTGAACCTGG
CCTTCGCTGAGGCCTGCATGGCTGCATTCAATACGGTGGTGAACTTCACCTACGCAGTCCACAATGTGTG
GTACTACGGCCTCTTCTATTGCAAGTTTCACAACTTCTTCCCCATCGCTGCTCTCTTCGCCAGTATCTAC
TCCATGACAGCCGTGGCCTTCGACAGATACATGGCCATCATCCACCCTCTCCAGCCCCGGCTCTCAGCCA
CGGCTACCAAAGTGGTCATCTTTGTCATCTGGGTCCTGGCTCTCCTGCTGGCCTTTCCACAAGGCTACTA
CTCCACCACAGAGACCATGCCCAGCAGAGTCGTGTGCATGATCGAGTGGCCGGAGCATCCCAACAGGACT
TATGAGAAAGCGTACCACATCTGCGTGACTGTACTGATCTACTTCCTGCCTCTACTGGTGATCGGCTACG
CGTACACTGTGGTGGGGATTACACTGTGGGCAAGCGAGATCCCCGGCGACTCCTCTGACCGCTACCATGA
GCAAGTCTCTGCCAAACGCAAGGTGGTCAAAATGACGATCGTGGTTGTGTGTACCTTCGCCATCTGCTGG
CTGCCCTTCCACGTCTTCTTCCTCCTGCCCTACATCAACCCAGATCCCCACCTGAAGAAGTTCATCCAGC
AGGTCTACCTGGCCAGCATGTGGCTGGCCATGAGTTCTACCATGTACAACCCCATCATCTACTGTTGCCT
CAACGACAGGTTCCGTCTGGGCTTCAAGCACGCCTTCCGCTGCTGCCCCTTCATCAGTGCAGGTGATTAT
GAGGGGCTGGAAATGAAATCCACCCGATACCTCCAGACACAGAGCAGCGTGTACAAGGTCAGCCGCCTGG
AGACCACCATCTCCACTGTGGTGGGAGCCCATGAAGAGGAGCCCGAGGAAGGCCCCAAGGCCACACCCTC
ATCCTTGGATCTCACCTCCAACGGCTCCTCTCGCAGCAACTCCAAGACCATGACAGAAAGCTCCAGCTTC
TACTCTAACATGCTGGCCTTAATTAACTCTGGTGGCGGGAGTGGTGGCGGGGGTACCATGGAAAAGCGAG
ACCATATGGTTTTGCTTGAGTATGTTACAGCGGCTGGCATTACCGATGCATCAGGATCCGAGGGCAGAGG
AAGTCTGCTAACATGCGGTGACGTCGAGGAGAATCCTGGCCCAGAATTCGCCACCATGGACCTGCCTGAC
GACCACTACCTGTCCACCCAGACCATCCTGTCCAAGGACCTGAACTCCGGACTCAGATCTGGCAGCGGTG
GAGGCGAAAATCTCTACTTCCAGAGTAGCGCATCCGGCGGAAGCGGAAGCCTCGAGATG
[270 nt withheld, positions 2230-2499]
GGCGGAGGAGGCAGCGGGCGCGCCATGGGCGACAAAGGGACACGAGTGTTCAAGAAGGCAAGCCCCAATG
GAAAGCTCACTGTCTACCTGGGAAAGCGGGACTTTGTGGACCACATTGACCTCGTGGACCCCGTGGATGG
TGTGGTCCTGGTGGATCCTGAGTATCTCAAAGAAAGGCGAGTCTACGTGACACTGACCTGCGCCTTCCGG
TATGGCCGGGAAGACCTGGATGTCTTGGGTCTGACTTTTCGGAAAGACCTGTTTGTGGCCAATGTGCAGT
CCTTCCCACCGGCCCCCGAGGACAAGAAGCCACTGACACGGCTACAGGAGCGACTCATCAAGAAGCTGGG
CGAGCATGCCTGCCCCTTCACCTTTGAGATCCCGCCAAACCTTCCATGCTCAGTCACTCTGCAGCCTGGG
CCTGAGGACACAGGAAAGGCCTGTGGTGTGGATTATGAAGTCAAAGCCTTCTGTGCTGAGAACCTGGAGG
AGAAGATCCACAAAAGGAACTCTGTGCGGCTAGTCATCCGGAAGGTTCAGTATGCCCCTGAGAGACCTGG
CCCTCAGCCCACGGCTGAGACTACCAGACAGTTCCTTATGTCAGACAAGCCCCTACACCTTGAGGCATCA
CTGGATAAGGAGATCTATTACCACGGAGAACCCATCAGCGTTAATGTCCACGTCACCAACAACACCAACA
AGACTGTGAAGAAGATCAAGATCTCGGTGCGCCAGTATGCAGACATCTGTCTCTTCAACACAGCTCAGTA
CAAGTGCCCAGTGGCCATGGAGGAGGCTGATGACAATGTGGCACCCAGCTCAACATTCTGCAAGGTCTAT
ACGCTGACTCCCTTCCTGGCCAACAACCGAGAGAAGCGGGGACTCGCCCTCGACGGGAAGCTCAAGCATG
AGGACACGAATCTGGCTTCCAGCACGCTGTTGCGGGAAGGTGCCAACCGTGAAATCCTGGGCATCATCGT
TTCCTACAAAGTCAAGGTGAAACTGGTGGTGTCCCGGGGCGGCCTCTTGGGAGACCTTGCATCCAGTGAT
GTGGCCGTGGAGCTGCCTTTTACCCTAATGCACCCCAAGCCTAAGGAGGAGCCCCCACATCGGGAAGTTC
CAGAGAGCGAGACTCCAGTAGACACCAATCTCATAGAGCTTGACACCAATGATGACGACATTGTATTTGA
GGACTTTGCTCGCCAGCGGCTGAAAGGCATGAAGGATGACAAGGACGAAGAGGATGACGGCACCGGCTCT
CCGCACCTCAACAACAGAGGCGGCCGCTCTAGAGAGGGCAGAGGAAGTCTGCTAACATGCGGTGACGTCG
AGGAGAATCCTGGCCCAGAATTGATGGTGAGCAAGGGCGAGGAGGATAACATGGCCATCATCAAGGAGTT
CATGCGCTTCAAGGTGCACATGGAGGGCTCCGTGAACGGCCACGAGTTCGAGATCGAGGGCGAGGGCGAG
GGCCGCCCCTACGAGGGCACCCAGACCGCCAAGCTGAAGGTGACCAAGGGTGGCCCCCTGCCCTTCGCCT
GGGACATCCTGTCCCCTCAGTTCATGTACGGCTCCAAGGCCTACGTGAAGCACCCCGCCGACATCCCCGA
CTACTTGAAGCTGTCCTTCCCCGAGGGCTTCAAGTGGGAGCGCGTGATGAACTTCGAGGACGGCGGCGTG
GTGACCGTGACCCAGGACTCCTCCCTGCAGGACGGCGAGTTCATCTACAAGGTGAAGCTGCGCGGCACCA
ACTTCCCCTCCGACGGCCCCGTAATGCAGAAGAAGACCATGGGCTGGGAGGCCTCCTCCGAGCGGATGTA
CCCCGAGGACGGCGCCCTGAAGGGCGAGATCAAGCAGAGGCTGAAGCTGAAGGACGGCGGCCACTACGAC
GCTGAGGTCAAGACCACCTACAAGGCCAAGAAGCCCGTGCAGCTGCCCGGCGCCTACAACGTCAACATCA
AGTTGGACATCACCTCCCACAACGAGGACTACACCATCGTGGAACAGTACGAACGCGCCGAGGGCCGCCA
CTCCACCGGCGGCATGGACGAGCTGTACAAGTAATCTAGAGGGCCCGTTTAAACCCGCTGATCAGCCTCG
ACTGTGCCTTCTAGTTGCCAGCCATCTGTTGTTTGCCCCTCCCCCGTGCCTTCCTTGACCCTGGAAGGTG
CCACTCCCACTGTCCTTTCCTAATAAAATGAGGAAATTGCATCGCATTGTCTGAGTAGGTGTCATTCTAT
TCTGGGGGGTGGGGTGGGGCAGGACAGCAAGGGGGAGGATTGGGAAGACAATAGCAGGCATGCTGGGGAT
GCGGTGGGCTCTATGGCTTCTGAGGCGGAAAGAACCAGCTGGGGCTCTAGGGGGTATCCCC
[124 nt withheld, positions 4871-4994]
C
[91 nt withheld, positions 4996-5086]
A
[49 nt withheld, positions 5088-5136]
CCTTTGACGTTGGAGTCCACGTTCTTT
[37 nt withheld, positions 5164-5200]
ACCCTATCTCGGTCTATTCTTTTGATTTATAAGGGATTTTGCCGATTTCGGCCTATTGGTTAAAAAATGA
GCTGATTTAACAAAAATTTAACGCGAATTAATTCTGTGGAATGTGTGTCAGTTAGGGTGTGGAAAGTCCC
CAGGCTCCCCAGCAGGCAGAAGTATGCAAAGCATGCATCTCAATTAGTCAGCAACCAGGTGTGGAAAGTC
CCCAGGCTCCCCAGCAGGCAGAAGTATGCAAAGCATGCATCTCAATTAGTCAGCAACCATAGTCCCGCCC
CTAACTCCGCCCATCCCGCCCCTAACTCCGCCCAGTTCCGCCCATTCTCCGCCCCATGGCTGACTAATTT
TTTTTATTTATGCAGAGGCCGAGGCCGCCTCTGCCTCTGAGCTATTCCAGAAGTAGTGAGGAGGCTTTTT
TGGAGGCCTAGGCTTTTGCAAAAAGCTCCCGGGAGCTTGTATATCCATTTTCGGATCTGATCAAGAGACA
GGATGAGGATCGTTTCGCATGATTGAACAAGATGGATTGCACGCAGGTTCTCCGGCCGCTTGGGTGGAGA
GGCTATTCGGCTATGACTGGGCACAACAGACAATCGGCTGCTCTGATGCCGCCGTGTTCCGGCTGTCAGC
GCAGGGGCGCCCGGTTCTTTTTGTCAAGACCGACCTGTCCGGTGCCCTGAATGAACTGCAGGACGAGGCA
GCGCGGCTATCGTGGCTGGCCACGACGGGCGTTCCTTGCGCAGCTGTGCTCGACGTTGTCACTGAAGCGG
GAAGGGACTGGCTGCTATTGGGCGAAGTGCCGGGGCAGGATCTCCTGTCATCTCACCTTGCTCCTGCCGA
GAAAGTATCCATCATGGCTGATGCAATGCGGCGGCTGCATACGCTTGATCCGGCTACCTGCCCATTCGAC
CACCAAGCGAAACATCGCATCGAGCGAGCACGTACTCGGATGGAAGCCGGTCTTGTCGATCAGGATGATC
TGGACGAAGAGCATCAGGGGCTCGCGCCAGCCGAACTGTTCGCCAGGCTCAAGGCGCGCATGCCCGACGG
CGAGGATCTCGTCGTGACCCATGGCGATGCCTGCTTGCCGAATATCATGGTGGAAAATGGCCGCTTTTCT
GGATTCATCGACTGTGGCCGGCTGGGTGTGGCGGACCGCTATCAGGACATAGCGTTGGCTACCCGTGATA
TTGCTGAAGAGCTTGGCGGCGAATGGGCTGACCGCTTCCTCGTGCTTTACGGTATCGCCGCTCCCGATTC
GCAGCGCATCGCCTTCTATCGCCTTCTTGACGAGTTCTTCTGAGCGGGACTCTGGGGTTCGAAATGACCG
ACCAAGCGACGCCCAACCTGCCATCACGAGATTTCGATTCCACCGCCGCCTTCTATGAAAGGTTGGGCTT
CGGAATCGTTTTCCGGGACGCCGGCTGGATGATCCTCCAGCGCGGGGATCTCATGCTGGAGTTCTTCGCC
CACCCCAACTTGTTTATTGCAGCTTATAATGGTTACAAATAAAGCAATAGCATCACAAATTTCACAAATA
AAGCATTTTTTTCACTGCATTCTAGTTGTGGTTTGTCCAAACTCATCAATGTATCTTATCATGTCTGTAT
ACCGTCGACCTCTAGCTAGAGCTTGGCGTAATCATGGTCATAGCTGTTTCCTGTGTGAAATTGTTATCCG
CTCACAATTCCACACAACATACGAGCCGGAAGCATAAAGTGTAAAGCCTGGGGTGCCTAATGAGTGAGCT
AACTCACATTAATTGCGTTGCGCTCACTGCCCGCTTTCCAGTCGGGAAACCTGTCGTGCCAGCTGCATTA
ATGAATCGGCCAACGCGCGGGGAGAGGCGGTTTGCGTATTGGGCGCTCTTCCGCTTCCTCGCTCACTGAC
TCGCTGCGCTCGGTCGTTCGGCTGCGGCGAGCGGTATCAGCTCACTCAAAGGCGGTAATACGGTTATCCA
CAGAATCAGGGGATAACGCAGGAAAGAACATGTGAGCAAAAGGCCAGCAAAAGGCCAGGAACCGTAAAAA
GGCCGCGTTGCTGGCGTTTTTCCATAGGCTCCGCCCCCCTGACGAGCATCACAAAAATCGACGCTCAAGT
CAGAGGTGGCGAAACCCGACAGGACTATAAAGATACCAGGCGTTTCCCCCTGGAAGCTCCCTCGTGCGCT
CTCCTGTTCCGACCCTGCCGCTTACCGGATACCTGTCCGCCTTTCTCCCTTCGGGAAGCGTGGCGCTTTC
TCATAGCTCACGCTGTAGGTATCTCAGTTCGGTGTAGGTCGTTCGCTCCAAGCTGGGCTGTGTGCACGAA
CCCCCCGTTCAGCCCGACCGCTGCGCCTTATCCGGTAACTATCGTCTTGAGTCCAACCCGGTAAGACACG
ACTTATCGCCACTGGCAGCAGCCACTGGTAACAGGATTAGCAGAGCGAGGTATGTAGGCGGTGCTACAGA
GTTCTTGAAGTGGTGGCCTAACTACGGCTACACTAGAAGAACAGTATTTGGTATCTGCGCTCTGCTGAAG
CCAGTTACCTTCGGAAAAAGAGTTGGTAGCTCTTGATCCGGCAAACAAACCACCGCTGGTAGCGGTGGTT
TTTTTGTTTGCAAGCAGCAGATTACGCGCAGAAAAAAAGGATCTCAAGAAGATCCTTTGATCTTTTCTAC
GGGGTCTGACGCTCAGTGGAACGAAAACTCACGTTAAGGGATTTTGGTCATGAGATTATCAAAAAGGATC
TTCACCTAGATCCTTTTAAATTAAAAATGAAGTTTTAAATCAATCTAAAGTATATATGAGTAAACTTGGT
CTGACAGTTACCAATGCTTAATCAGTGAGGCACCTATCTCAGCGATCTGTCTATTTCGTTCATCCATAGT
TGCCTGACTCCCCGTCGTGTAGATAACTACGATACGGGAGGGCTTACCATCTGGCCCCAGTGCTGCAATG
ATACCGCGAGACCCACGCTCACCGGCTCCAGATTTATCAGCAATAAACCAGCCAGCCGGAAGGGCCGAGC
GCAGAAGTGGTCCTGCAACTTTATCCGCCTCCATCCAGTCTATTAATTGTTGCCGGGAAGCTAGAGTAAG
TAGTTCGCCAGTTAATAGTTTGCGCAACGTTGTTGCCATTGCTACAGGCATCGTGGTGTCACGCTCGTCG
TTTGGTATGGCTTCATTCAGCTCCGGTTCCCAACGATCAAGGCGAGTTACATGATCCCCCATGTTGTGCA
AAAAAGCGGTTAGCTCCTTCGGTCCTCCGATCGTTGTCAGAAGTAAGTTGGCCGCAGTGTTATCACTCAT
GGTTATGGCAGCACTGCATAATTCTCTTACTGTCATGCCATCCGTAAGATGCTTTTCTGTGACTGGTGAG
TACTCAACCAAGTCATTCTGAGAATAGTGTATGCGGCGACCGAGTTGCTCTTGCCCGGCGTCAATACGGG
ATAATACCGCGCCACATAGCAGAACTTTAAAAGTGCTCATCATTGGAAAACGTTCTTCGGGGCGAAAACT
CTCAAGGATCTTACCGCTGTTGAGATCCAGTTCGATGTAACCCACTCGTGCACCCAACTGATCTTCAGCA
TCTTTTACTTTCACCAGCGTTTCTGGGTGAGCAAAAACAGGAAGGCAAAATGCCGCAAAAAAGGGAATAA
GGGCGACACGGAAATGTTGAATACTCATACTCTTCCTTTTTCAATATTATTGAAGCATTTATCAGGGTTA
TTGTCTCATGAGCGGATACATATTTGAATGTATTTAGAAAAATAAACAAATAGGGGTTCCGCGCACATTT
CCCCGAAAAGTGCCACCTGACGTCGACGGATCGGGAGATCTCCCGATCCCCTATGGTGCACTCTCAGTAC
AATCTGCTCTGATGCCGCATAGTTAAGCCAGTATCTGCTCCCTGCTTGTGTGTTGGAGGTCGCTGAGTAG
TGCGCGAGCAAAATTTAAGCTACAACAAGGCAAGGCTTGACCGACAATTGCATGAAGAATCTGCTTAGGG
TTAGGCGTTTTGCGCTGCTTCGCGATGTACGGGCCAGATATACGCGTT
Features (pLannotate 1.2.2; 24 found; start..end, strand, type, name):
      1..380     +  enhancer       CMV enhancer: human cytomegalovirus immediate early enhancer
    381..584     +  promoter       CMV promoter: human cytomegalovirus (CMV) immediate early promoter
    580..613     +  LTR            5' LTR (truncated) (fragment): truncated 5' long terminal repeat (LTR) from HIV-1
    629..647     +  promoter       T7 promoter: promoter for bacteriophage T7 RNA polymerase
    688..1908    +  CDS            TACR1: NK1R_HUMAN - Also known as NK1R, TAC1R. Experimental evidence at protein level: Swiss-Prot protein existence level 1. This is a receptor for the tachykinin neuropeptide substance P. It is probably associated with G proteins that activate a phosphatidylinositol-calcium second messenger system. The rank order of affinity of this receptor to tachykinins is: substance P > substance K > neuromedin-K. From Homo sapiens (Human).
   1951..2004    +  CDS            &alpha;GFP (fragment): &alpha;GFP is a basic (constitutively fluorescent) long stokes shift fluorescent protein published in 1996, derived from Aequorea victoria.
   2230..2499    +  CDS            MTOR (fragment) (sequence withheld): MTOR_HUMAN - Also known as FRAP, FRAP1, FRAP2, RAFT1, RAPT1. Experimental evidence at protein level: Swiss-Prot protein existence level 1. Serine/threonine protein kinase which is a central regulator of cellular metabolism, growth and survival in response to hormones, growth factors, nutrients, energy and stress signals (PubMed:12087098, PubMed:12150925, PubMed:12150926, PubMed:12231510, PubMed:12718876, PubMed:14651849, PubMed:15268862, PubMed:15467718, PubMed:15545625, PubMed:15718470, PubMed:18497260, PubMed:18762023, PubMed:18925875, PubMed:20516213, PubMed:20537536, PubMed:21659604, PubMe
   2524..3777    +  CDS            Arrb1: ARRB1_MOUSE - Experimental evidence at protein level: Swiss-Prot protein existence level 1. Functions in regulating agonist-mediated G-protein coupled receptor (GPCR) signaling by mediating both receptor desensitization and resensitization processes. During homologous desensitization, beta- arrestins bind to the GPRK-phosphorylated receptor and sterically preclude its coupling to the cognate G-protein; the binding appears to require additional receptor determinants exposed only in the active receptor conformation. The beta-arrestins target many receptors for internalization by acting as endocy
   3853..4560    +  CDS            mCherry: mCherry is a basic (constitutively fluorescent) red fluorescent protein published in 2004, derived from Discosoma sp.. It is reported to be a very rapidly-maturing monomer with low acid sensitivity.
   4601..4825    +  polyA_signal   bGH poly(A) signal: bovine growth hormone polyadenylation signal
   4829..4850    +  promoter       SV40 promoter (fragment): SV40 enhancer and early promoter
   4871..5299    +  rep_origin     f1 ori (sequence partly withheld): f1 bacteriophage origin of replication; arrow indicates direction of (+) strand synthesis
   5313..5642    +  promoter       SV40 promoter: SV40 enhancer and early promoter
   5709..6500    +  CDS            neo: KKA2_KLEPN - Also known as kan, nptII. Experimental evidence at protein level: Swiss-Prot protein existence level 1. Resistance to kanamycin, neomycin, paromomycin, ribostamycin, butirosin and gentamicin B. From Klebsiella pneumoniae.
   6524..6682    +  CDS            ble (fragment): BLE_KLEPN - Experimental evidence at protein level: Swiss-Prot protein existence level 1. Binding protein with a strong affinity to the bleomycin family of antibiotics. Binds to CL990; an antimitotic-antibiotic compound. From Klebsiella pneumoniae.
   6677..6798    +  polyA_signal   SV40 poly(A) signal: SV40 polyadenylation signal
   6871..6887    -  protein_bind   lac operator: The lac repressor binds to the lac operator to inhibit transcription in E. coli. This inhibition can be relieved by adding lactose or isopropyl-β-D-thiogalactopyranoside (IPTG). lac repressor encoded by lacI
   6895..6925    -  promoter       lac promoter: promoter for the E. coli lac operon
   6940..6961    -  protein_bind   CAP binding site: CAP binding activates transcription in the presence of cAMP. E. coli catabolite activator protein
   6974..7066    -  CDS            lacI (fragment): lac repressor; lacI; The lac repressor binds to the lac operator to inhibit transcription in E. coli. This inhibition can be relieved by adding lactose or isopropyl-β-D-thiogalactopyranoside (IPTG).
   7249..7837    -  rep_origin     ori: high-copy-number ColE1/pMB1/pBR322/pUC origin of replication
   8008..8868    -  CDS            AmpR: β-lactamase; bla; confers resistance to ampicillin, carbenicillin, and related antibiotics
   8869..8973    -  promoter       AmpR promoter: bla
   9032..9084    -  misc_feature   bom (fragment): basis of mobility region from pBR322
