[The description below was written by a language model from this plasmid's Addgene catalogue record and pLannotate feature annotations shown in this document.]
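Description:
PCDNA3-S1P1-GFP11-T2A-GFP10-bArrestin1-T2A mCherry is a 9.2 kb mammalian expression plasmid on a pcDNA3.1 backbone, catalogued as a protein–protein interaction reporter for GPCR/β-arrestin association. It is propagated in E. coli through a high-copy ColE1/pUC-type origin with ampicillin selection (AmpR). It also carries an f1 origin and an SV40 promoter-driven neomycin resistance cassette with an SV40 poly(A) signal, which would permit G418 selection of transfected mammalian cells.

A single transcription unit runs from the CMV enhancer/promoter, with a T7 promoter just downstream, to the bGH polyadenylation signal. As the name indicates, it is a tricistronic design. A receptor is fused to the GFP11 strand, followed by a T2A peptide, then GFP10 fused to β-arrestin 1, a second T2A, and mCherry. The T2A sequences cause ribosomal skipping, so the three proteins come from one mRNA as separate polypeptides. In tripartite split-GFP systems, GFP10 and GFP11 are brought together by the interacting partners and complement a GFP1-9 fragment to give green fluorescence. No GFP1-9 is evident in this record, so it is presumably supplied separately. mCherry acts as a constitutive red marker of expression for normalisation.

The annotation does not fully match the catalogue entry. The insert is listed as S1P1, yet the automated feature table identifies the receptor open reading frame as human TACR1 (the NK1 substance P receptor). It also detects a fragment of MTOR, a region that could correspond to an FRB-type domain, between the short GFP-derived segment and the mouse Arrb1 coding sequence. Neither element is implied by the plasmid name, so the receptor identity should be verified against the sequence before use.
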