Addgene plasmid #113612: PCDNA3-S1P1-GFP11-T2A-GFP10-bArrestin1-T2A mCherry
Purpose: PPI reporter
Depositing lab: Xiaokun Shu. Depositing organization: University of California, San Francisco (UCSF). Publication: A rapid fluorogenic GPCR-beta-arrestin interaction assay. Zhang Q, Zheng YW, Coughlin SR, Shu X. Protein Sci. 2018 Apr;27(4):874-879. doi: 10.1002/pro.3385. Epub 2018 Feb 23. PubMed 29411438.
Backbone
  Vector backbone: pcDNA3.1
  Vector type: Mammalian Expression
Growth in bacteria
  Bacterial resistance: Ampicillin, 100 μg/mL
  Growth temperature: 37°C
  Growth strain: DH5alpha
  Copy number: Unknown
Gene/Insert
  Gene/Insert name: S1P1
Terms and licenses: Academic/Nonprofit Terms; Industry Terms: Not Available to Industry
How to cite: PCDNA3-S1P1-GFP11-T2A-GFP10-bArrestin1-T2A mCherry was a gift from Xiaokun Shu (Addgene plasmid # 113612 ; http://n2t.net/addgene:113612 ; RRID:Addgene_113612)
